Addgene plasmid #91631: pPN268
Purpose: Express sgRNA targeting human KCNB1
Depositing lab: Lindy Barrett. Depositing organization: Broad Institute. Publication: A Scaled Framework for CRISPR Editing of Human Pluripotent Stem Cells to Study Psychiatric Disease. Hazelbaker DZ, Beccard A, Bara AM, Dabkowski N, Messana A, Mazzucato P, Lam D, Manning D, Eggan K, Barrett LE. Stem Cell Reports. 2017 Oct 10;9(4):1315-1327. doi: 10.1016/j.stemcr.2017.09.006. PubMed 29020615.
Backbone
  Vector backbone: pUC19-U6 promoter
  Vector type: CRISPR
Growth in bacteria
  Bacterial resistance: Ampicillin, 100 μg/mL
  Growth temperature: 37°C
  Growth strain: DH5alpha
  Copy number: High Copy
Gene/Insert
  Gene/Insert name: KCNB1 (alt name: NM_004975.2)
  gRNA/shRNA sequence: TGGACTGGCCGAACTCATCG
  Species: H. sapiens (human)
  Insert size (bp): 21
  Entrez Gene: KCNB1 (a.k.a. DRK1, Kv2.1)
  Promoter: U6
  Cloning method: Restriction Enzyme; 5′ cloning site BbsI (destroyed during cloning); 3′ cloning site BbsI (destroyed during cloning)
  Sequencing primers: 5′ M13F (-21)
Terms and licenses: Academic/Nonprofit Terms; Industry Terms: Not Available to Industry
How to cite: pPN268 was a gift from Lindy Barrett (Addgene plasmid # 91631 ; http://n2t.net/addgene:91631 ; RRID:Addgene_91631)
