[The description below was written by a language model from this plasmid's Addgene catalogue record and pLannotate feature annotations shown in this document.]
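Description:
pPN268 is a small (about 3.0 kb) CRISPR guide-RNA expression plasmid built on a pUC19 backbone carrying a human U6 promoter. It is propagated in E. coli as a high-copy plasmid through the ColE1/pUC-type origin of replication and selected with ampicillin via the β-lactamase (AmpR) gene and its native promoter. The remaining annotated features are remnants of the pUC19 parent: the lac promoter, lac operator and CAP binding site, and fragments of lacZα, lacI, rop, bom and the multiple cloning site. None of these has a role in the plasmid's intended function.

The payload is a single sgRNA cassette. The RNA polymerase III U6 promoter drives transcription of a roughly 20-nucleotide spacer targeting human KCNB1 (also known as DRK1 or Kv2.1, a voltage-gated potassium channel subunit). This spacer is fused directly to the Streptococcus pyogenes Cas9 guide RNA scaffold. It lies in the short gap between the annotated promoter and scaffold, and was inserted using BbsI sites that were destroyed during cloning, as is typical of cloning with this type IIS enzyme.

The plasmid encodes no Cas9 and carries no mammalian selection marker or reporter. The nuclease must therefore be supplied separately, for example from a co-delivered plasmid, for cleavage at the KCNB1 locus. According to the record, the construct comes from a scaled framework for CRISPR editing of human pluripotent stem cells to study genes implicated in psychiatric disease. In that setting, it would be introduced transiently to direct Cas9 to KCNB1.
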