Features (pLannotate 1.2.2; 13 found; start..end, strand, type, name):
      1..241     +  promoter       U6 promoter: RNA polymerase III promoter for human U6 snRNA
    271..346     +  misc_RNA       gRNA scaffold: guide RNA scaffold for the Streptococcus pyogenes CRISPR/Cas9 system
    395..411     -  protein_bind   lac operator: The lac repressor binds to the lac operator to inhibit transcription in E. coli. This inhibition can be relieved by adding lactose or isopropyl-β-D-thiogalactopyranoside (IPTG). lac repressor encoded by lacI
    419..449     -  promoter       lac promoter: promoter for the E. coli lac operon
    464..485     -  protein_bind   CAP binding site: CAP binding activates transcription in the presence of cAMP. E. coli catabolite activator protein
    498..590     -  CDS            lacI (fragment): lac repressor; lacI; The lac repressor binds to the lac operator to inhibit transcription in E. coli. This inhibition can be relieved by adding lactose or isopropyl-β-D-thiogalactopyranoside (IPTG).
    773..1361    -  rep_origin     ori: high-copy-number ColE1/pMB1/pBR322/pUC origin of replication
   1532..2392    -  CDS            AmpR: β-lactamase; bla; confers resistance to ampicillin, carbenicillin, and related antibiotics
   2393..2497    -  promoter       AmpR promoter: bla
   2592..2627    +  CDS            rop (fragment): Rop protein, which maintains plasmids at low copy number; rop
   2729..2828    +  misc_feature   bom (fragment): basis of mobility region from pBR322
   2834..2991    -  CDS            lacZα (fragment): LacZα fragment of β-galactosidase; lacZ fragment
   2988..3014    +  misc_feature   MCS (fragment): pUC18/19 multiple cloning site
>Addgene plasmid #91631 | pPN268 | addgene full sequence | sequence record 180199 | Addgene NGS Result
GAGGGCCTATTTCCCATGATTCCTTCATATTTGCATATACGATACAAGGCTGTTAGAGAGATAATTGGAA
TTAATTTGACTGTAAACACAAAGATATTAGTACAAAATACGTGACGTAGAAAGTAATAATTTCTTGGGTA
GTTTGCAGTTTTAAAATTATGTTTTAAAATGGACTATCATATGCTTACCGTAACTTGAAAGTATTTCGAT
TTCTTGGCTTTATATATCTTGTGGAAAGGACGAAACACCGTGGACTGGCCGAACTCATCGGTTTTAGAGC
TAGAAATAGCAAGTTAAAATAAGGCTAGTCCGTTATCAACTTGAAAAAGTGGCACCGAGTCGGTGCTTTT
TTAAGCTTGGCGTAATCATGGTCATAGCTGTTTCCTGTGTGAAATTGTTATCCGCTCACAATTCCACACA
ACATACGAGCCGGAAGCATAAAGTGTAAAGCCTGGGGTGCCTAATGAGTGAGCTAACTCACATTAATTGC
GTTGCGCTCACTGCCCGCTTTCCAGTCGGGAAACCTGTCGTGCCAGCTGCATTAATGAATCGGCCAACGC
GCGGGGAGAGGCGGTTTGCGTATTGGGCGCTCTTCCGCTTCCTCGCTCACTGACTCGCTGCGCTCGGTCG
TTCGGCTGCGGCGAGCGGTATCAGCTCACTCAAAGGCGGTAATACGGTTATCCACAGAATCAGGGGATAA
CGCAGGAAAGAACATGTGAGCAAAAGGCCAGCAAAAGGCCAGGAACCGTAAAAAGGCCGCGTTGCTGGCG
TTTTTCCATAGGCTCCGCCCCCCTGACGAGCATCACAAAAATCGACGCTCAAGTCAGAGGTGGCGAAACC
CGACAGGACTATAAAGATACCAGGCGTTTCCCCCTGGAAGCTCCCTCGTGCGCTCTCCTGTTCCGACCCT
GCCGCTTACCGGATACCTGTCCGCCTTTCTCCCTTCGGGAAGCGTGGCGCTTTCTCATAGCTCACGCTGT
AGGTATCTCAGTTCGGTGTAGGTCGTTCGCTCCAAGCTGGGCTGTGTGCACGAACCCCCCGTTCAGCCCG
ACCGCTGCGCCTTATCCGGTAACTATCGTCTTGAGTCCAACCCGGTAAGACACGACTTATCGCCACTGGC
AGCAGCCACTGGTAACAGGATTAGCAGAGCGAGGTATGTAGGCGGTGCTACAGAGTTCTTGAAGTGGTGG
CCTAACTACGGCTACACTAGAAGAACAGTATTTGGTATCTGCGCTCTGCTGAAGCCAGTTACCTTCGGAA
AAAGAGTTGGTAGCTCTTGATCCGGCAAACAAACCACCGCTGGTAGCGGTGGTTTTTTTGTTTGCAAGCA
GCAGATTACGCGCAGAAAAAAAGGATCTCAAGAAGATCCTTTGATCTTTTCTACGGGGTCTGACGCTCAG
TGGAACGAAAACTCACGTTAAGGGATTTTGGTCATGAGATTATCAAAAAGGATCTTCACCTAGATCCTTT
TAAATTAAAAATGAAGTTTTAAATCAATCTAAAGTATATATGAGTAAACTTGGTCTGACAGTTACCAATG
CTTAATCAGTGAGGCACCTATCTCAGCGATCTGTCTATTTCGTTCATCCATAGTTGCCTGACTCCCCGTC
GTGTAGATAACTACGATACGGGAGGGCTTACCATCTGGCCCCAGTGCTGCAATGATACCGCGAGACCCAC
GCTCACCGGCTCCAGATTTATCAGCAATAAACCAGCCAGCCGGAAGGGCCGAGCGCAGAAGTGGTCCTGC
AACTTTATCCGCCTCCATCCAGTCTATTAATTGTTGCCGGGAAGCTAGAGTAAGTAGTTCGCCAGTTAAT
AGTTTGCGCAACGTTGTTGCCATTGCTACAGGCATCGTGGTGTCACGCTCGTCGTTTGGTATGGCTTCAT
TCAGCTCCGGTTCCCAACGATCAAGGCGAGTTACATGATCCCCCATGTTGTGCAAAAAAGCGGTTAGCTC
CTTCGGTCCTCCGATCGTTGTCAGAAGTAAGTTGGCCGCAGTGTTATCACTCATGGTTATGGCAGCACTG
CATAATTCTCTTACTGTCATGCCATCCGTAAGATGCTTTTCTGTGACTGGTGAGTACTCAACCAAGTCAT
TCTGAGAATAGTGTATGCGGCGACCGAGTTGCTCTTGCCCGGCGTCAATACGGGATAATACCGCGCCACA
TAGCAGAACTTTAAAAGTGCTCATCATTGGAAAACGTTCTTCGGGGCGAAAACTCTCAAGGATCTTACCG
CTGTTGAGATCCAGTTCGATGTAACCCACTCGTGCACCCAACTGATCTTCAGCATCTTTTACTTTCACCA
GCGTTTCTGGGTGAGCAAAAACAGGAAGGCAAAATGCCGCAAAAAAGGGAATAAGGGCGACACGGAAATG
TTGAATACTCATACTCTTCCTTTTTCAATATTATTGAAGCATTTATCAGGGTTATTGTCTCATGAGCGGA
TACATATTTGAATGTATTTAGAAAAATAAACAAATAGGGGTTCCGCGCACATTTCCCCGAAAAGTGCCAC
CTGACGTCTAAGAAACCATTATTATCATGACATTAACCTATAAAAATAGGCGTATCACGAGGCCCTTTCG
TCTCGCGCGTTTCGGTGATGACGGTGAAAACCTCTGACACATGCAGCTCCCGGAGACGGTCACAGCTTGT
CTGTAAGCGGATGCCGGGAGCAGACAAGCCCGTCAGGGCGCGTCAGCGGGTGTTGGCGGGTGTCGGGGCT
GGCTTAACTATGCGGCATCAGAGCAGATTGTACTGAGAGTGCACCATATGCGGTGTGAAATACCGCACAG
ATGCGTAAGGAGAAAATACCGCATCAGGCGCCATTCGCCATTCAGGCTGCGCAACTGTTGGGAAGGGCGA
TCGGTGCGGGCCTCTTCGCTATTACGCCAGCTGGCGAAAGGGGGATGTGCTGCAAGGCGATTAAGTTGGG
TAACGCCAGGGTTTTCCCAGTCACGACGTTGTAAAACGACGGCCAGTGAATTCGAGCTCGGTACCCGGGG
ATCCGTTAATTAA
